>Addgene plasmid #166802 | pcDNA3.1 LIC 6A FLAG-TEV-DPP9S D808N | addgene full sequence | sequence record 328348 | Addgene NGS Result
GACGGATCGGGAGATCTCCCGATCCCCTATGGTGCACTCTCAGTACAATCTGCTCTGATGCCGCATAGTT
AAGCCAGTATCTGCTCCCTGCTTGTGTGTTGGAGGTCGCTGAGTAGTGCGCGAGCAAAATTTAAGCTACA
ACAAGGCAAGGCTTGACCGACAATTGCATGAAGAATCTGCTTAGGGTTAGGCGTTTTGCGCTGCTTCGCG
ATGTACGGGCCAGATATACGCGTTGACATTGATTATTGACTAGTTATTAATAGTAATCAATTACGGGGTC
ATTAGTTCATAGCCCATATATGGAGTTCCGCGTTACATAACTTACGGTAAATGGCCCGCCTGGCTGACCG
CCCAACGACCCCCGCCCATTGACGTCAATAATGACGTATGTTCCCATAGTAACGCCAATAGGGACTTTCC
ATTGACGTCAATGGGTGGAGTATTTACGGTAAACTGCCCACTTGGCAGTACATCAAGTGTATCATATGCC
AAGTACGCCCCCTATTGACGTCAATGACGGTAAATGGCCCGCCTGGCATTATGCCCAGTACATGACCTTA
TGGGACTTTCCTACTTGGCAGTACATCTACGTATTAGTCATCGCTATTACCATGGTGATGCGGTTTTGGC
AGTACATCAATGGGCGTGGATAGCGGTTTGACTCACGGGGATTTCCAAGTCTCCACCCCATTGACGTCAA
TGGGAGTTTGTTTTGGCACCAAAATCAACGGGACTTTCCAAAATGTCGTAACAACTCCGCCCCATTGACG
CAAATGGGCGGTAGGCGTGTACGGTGGGAGGTCTATATAAGCAGAGCTCTCTGGCTAACTAGAGAACCCA
CTGCTTACTGGCTTATCGAAATTAATACGACTCACTATAGGGAGACCCAAGCTTGGTACCGAGCTCGGAT
CCCTACTTCCAATCCAATGCCACCATGGATATCGACTACAAGGACGATGACGACAAGGATTACGATATCC
CAACGACCGAAAACCTGTATTTTCAGGGCGCCATGGGATCCATGGCCACCACCGGGACCCCAACGGCCGA
CCGAGGCGACGCAGCCGCCACAGATGACCCGGCCGCCCGCTTCCAGGTGCAGAAGCACTCGTGGGACGGG
CTCCGGAGCATCATCCACGGCAGCCGCAAGTACTCGGGCCTCATTGTCAACAAGGCGCCCCACGACTTCC
AGTTTGTGCAGAAGACGGATGAGTCTGGGCCCCACTCCCACCGCCTCTACTACCTGGGAATGCCATATGG
CAGCCGAGAGAACTCCCTCCTCTACTCTGAGATTCCCAAGAAGGTCCGGAAAGAGGCTCTGCTGCTCCTG
TCCTGGAAGCAGATGCTGGATCATTTCCAGGCCACGCCCCACCATGGGGTCTACTCTCGGGAGGAGGAGC
TGCTGAGGGAGCGGAAACGCCTGGGGGTCTTCGGCATCACCTCCTACGACTTCCACAGCGAGAGTGGCCT
CTTCCTCTTCCAGGCCAGCAACAGCCTCTTCCACTGCCGCGACGGCGGCAAGAACGGCTTCATGGTGTCC
CCTATGAAACCGCTGGAAATCAAGACCCAGTGCTCAGGGCCCCGGATGGACCCCAAAATCTGCCCTGCCG
ACCCTGCCTTCTTCTCCTTCATCAATAACAGCGACCTGTGGGTGGCCAACATCGAGACAGGCGAGGAGCG
GCGGCTGACCTTCTGCCACCAAGGTTTATCCAATGTCCTGGATGACCCCAAGTCTGCGGGTGTGGCCACC
TTCGTCATACAGGAAGAGTTCGACCGCTTCACTGGGTACTGGTGGTGCCCCACAGCCTCCTGGGAAGGTT
CAGAGGGCCTCAAGACGCTGCGAATCCTGTATGAGGAAGTCGATGAGTCCGAGGTGGAGGTCATTCACGT
CCCCTCTCCTGCGCTAGAAGAAAGGAAGACGGACTCGTATCGGTACCCCAGGACAGGCAGCAAGAATCCC
AAGATTGCCTTGAAACTGGCTGAGTTCCAGACTGACAGCCAGGGCAAGATCGTCTCGACCCAGGAGAAGG
AGCTGGTGCAGCCCTTCAGCTCGCTGTTCCCGAAGGTGGAGTACATCGCCAGGGCCGGGTGGACCCGGGA
TGGCAAATACGCCTGGGCCATGTTCCTGGACCGGCCCCAGCAGTGGCTCCAGCTCGTCCTCCTCCCCCCG
GCCCTGTTCATCCCGAGCACAGAGAATGAGGAGCAGCGGCTAGCCTCTGCCAGAGCTGTCCCCAGGAATG
TCCAGCCGTATGTGGTGTACGAGGAGGTCACCAACGTCTGGATCAATGTTCATGACATCTTCTATCCCTT
CCCCCAATCAGAGGGAGAGGACGAGCTCTGCTTTCTCCGCGCCAATGAATGCAAGACCGGCTTCTGCCAT
TTGTACAAAGTCACCGCCGTTTTAAAATCCCAGGGCTACGATTGGAGTGAGCCCTTCAGCCCCGGGGAAG
ATGAATTTAAGTGCCCCATTAAGGAAGAGATTGCTCTGACCAGCGGTGAATGGGAGGTTTTGGCGAGGCA
CGGCTCCAAGATCTGGGTCAATGAGGAGACCAAGCTGGTGTACTTCCAGGGCACCAAGGACACGCCGCTG
GAGCACCACCTCTACGTGGTCAGCTATGAGGCGGCCGGCGAGATCGTACGCCTCACCACGCCCGGCTTCT
CCCATAGCTGCTCCATGAGCCAGAACTTCGACATGTTCGTCAGCCACTACAGCAGCGTGAGCACGCCGCC
CTGCGTGCACGTCTACAAGCTGAGCGGCCCCGACGACGACCCCCTGCACAAGCAGCCCCGCTTCTGGGCT
AGCATGATGGAGGCAGCCAGCTGCCCCCCGGATTATGTTCCTCCAGAGATCTTCCATTTCCACACGCGCT
CGGATGTGCGGCTCTACGGCATGATCTACAAGCCCCACGCCTTGCAGCCAGGGAAGAAGCACCCCACCGT
CCTCTTTGTATATGGAGGCCCCCAGGTGCAGCTGGTGAATAACTCCTTCAAAGGCATCAAGTACTTGCGG
CTCAACACACTGGCCTCCCTGGGCTACGCCGTGGTTGTGATTGACGGCAGGGGCTCCTGTCAGCGAGGGC
TTCGGTTCGAAGGGGCCCTGAAAAACCAAATGGGCCAGGTGGAGATCGAGGACCAGGTGGAGGGCCTGCA
GTTCGTGGCCGAGAAGTATGGCTTCATCGACCTGAGCCGAGTTGCCATCCATGGCTGGTCCTACGGGGGC
TTCCTCTCGCTCATGGGGCTAATCCACAAGCCCCAGGTGTTCAAGGTGGCCATCGCGGGTGCCCCGGTCA
CCGTCTGGATGGCCTACGACACAGGGTACACTGAGCGCTACATGGACGTCCCTGAGAACAACCAGCACGG
CTATGAGGCGGGTTCCGTGGCCCTGCACGTGGAGAAGCTGCCCAATGAGCCCAACCGCTTGCTTATCCTC
CACGGCTTCCTGAACGAAAACGTGCACTTTTTCCACACAAACTTCCTCGTCTCCCAACTGATCCGAGCAG
GGAAACCTTACCAGCTCCAGATCTACCCCAACGAGAGACACAGTATTCGCTGCCCCGAGTCGGGCGAGCA
CTATGAAGTCACGTTGCTGCACTTTCTACAGGAATACCTCTAGTAATAACATTGGAAGTGGATAATCTAG
AGGGCCCTATTCTATAGTGTCACCTAAATGCTAGAGCTCGCTGATCAGCCTCGACTGTGCCTTCTAGTTG
CCAGCCATCTGTTGTTTGCCCCTCCCCCGTGCCTTCCTTGACCCTGGAAGGTGCCACTCCCACTGTCCTT
TCCTAATAAAATGAGGAAATTGCATCGCATTGTCTGAGTAGGTGTCATTCTATTCTGGGGGGTGGGGTGG
GGCAGGACAGCAAGGGGGAGGATTGGGAAGACAATAGCAGGCATGCTGGGGATGCGGTGGGCTCTATGGC
TTCTGAGGCGGAAAGAACCAGCTGGGGCTCTAGGGGGTATCCCC
[124 nt withheld, positions 3965-4088]
C
[91 nt withheld, positions 4090-4180]
A
[49 nt withheld, positions 4182-4230]
CCTTTGACGTTGGAGTCCACGTTCTTT
[37 nt withheld, positions 4258-4294]
ACCCTATCTCGGTCTATTCTTTTGATTTATAAGGGATTTTGCCGATTTCGGCCTATTGGTTAAAAAATGA
GCTGATTTAACAAAAATTTAACGCGAATTAATTCTGTGGAATGTGTGTCAGTTAGGGTGTGGAAAGTCCC
CAGGCTCCCCAGCAGGCAGAAGTATGCAAAGCATGCATCTCAATTAGTCAGCAACCAGGTGTGGAAAGTC
CCCAGGCTCCCCAGCAGGCAGAAGTATGCAAAGCATGCATCTCAATTAGTCAGCAACCATAGTCCCGCCC
CTAACTCCGCCCATCCCGCCCCTAACTCCGCCCAGTTCCGCCCATTCTCCGCCCCATGGCTGACTAATTT
TTTTTATTTATGCAGAGGCCGAGGCCGCCTCTGCCTCTGAGCTATTCCAGAAGTAGTGAGGAGGCTTTTT
TGGAGGCCTAGGCTTTTGCAAAAAGCTCCCGGGAGCTTGTATATCCATTTTCGGATCTGATCAAGAGACA
GGATGAGGATCGTTTCGCATGATTGAACAAGATGGATTGCACGCAGGTTCTCCGGCCGCTTGGGTGGAGA
GGCTATTCGGCTATGACTGGGCACAACAGACAATCGGCTGCTCTGATGCCGCCGTGTTCCGGCTGTCAGC
GCAGGGGCGCCCGGTTCTTTTTGTCAAGACCGACCTGTCCGGTGCCCTGAATGAACTGCAGGACGAGGCA
GCGCGGCTATCGTGGCTGGCCACGACGGGCGTTCCTTGCGCAGCTGTGCTCGACGTTGTCACTGAAGCGG
GAAGGGACTGGCTGCTATTGGGCGAAGTGCCGGGGCAGGATCTCCTGTCATCTCACCTTGCTCCTGCCGA
GAAAGTATCCATCATGGCTGATGCAATGCGGCGGCTGCATACGCTTGATCCGGCTACCTGCCCATTCGAC
CACCAAGCGAAACATCGCATCGAGCGAGCACGTACTCGGATGGAAGCCGGTCTTGTCGATCAGGATGATC
TGGACGAAGAGCATCAGGGGCTCGCGCCAGCCGAACTGTTCGCCAGGCTCAAGGCGCGCATGCCCGACGG
CGAGGATCTCGTCGTGACCCATGGCGATGCCTGCTTGCCGAATATCATGGTGGAAAATGGCCGCTTTTCT
GGATTCATCGACTGTGGCCGGCTGGGTGTGGCGGACCGCTATCAGGACATAGCGTTGGCTACCCGTGATA
TTGCTGAAGAGCTTGGCGGCGAATGGGCTGACCGCTTCCTCGTGCTTTACGGTATCGCCGCTCCCGATTC
GCAGCGCATCGCCTTCTATCGCCTTCTTGACGAGTTCTTCTGAGCGGGACTCTGGGGTTCGAAATGACCG
ACCAAGCGACGCCCAACCTGCCATCACGAGATTTCGATTCCACCGCCGCCTTCTATGAAAGGTTGGGCTT
CGGAATCGTTTTCCGGGACGCCGGCTGGATGATCCTCCAGCGCGGGGATCTCATGCTGGAGTTCTTCGCC
CACCCCAACTTGTTTATTGCAGCTTATAATGGTTACAAATAAAGCAATAGCATCACAAATTTCACAAATA
AAGCATTTTTTTCACTGCATTCTAGTTGTGGTTTGTCCAAACTCATCAATGTATCTTATCATGTCTGTAT
ACCGTCGACCTCTAGCTAGAGCTTGGCGTAATCATGGTCATAGCTGTTTCCTGTGTGAAATTGTTATCCG
CTCACAATTCCACACAACATACGAGCCGGAAGCATAAAGTGTAAAGCCTGGGGTGCCTAATGAGTGAGCT
AACTCACATTAATTGCGTTGCGCTCACTGCCCGCTTTCCAGTCGGGAAACCTGTCGTGCCAGCTGCATTA
ATGAATCGGCCAACGCGCGGGGAGAGGCGGTTTGCGTATTGGGCGCTCTTCCGCTTCCTCGCTCACTGAC
TCGCTGCGCTCGGTCGTTCGGCTGCGGCGAGCGGTATCAGCTCACTCAAAGGCGGTAATACGGTTATCCA
CAGAATCAGGGGATAACGCAGGAAAGAACATGTGAGCAAAAGGCCAGCAAAAGGCCAGGAACCGTAAAAA
GGCCGCGTTGCTGGCGTTTTTCCATAGGCTCCGCCCCCCTGACGAGCATCACAAAAATCGACGCTCAAGT
CAGAGGTGGCGAAACCCGACAGGACTATAAAGATACCAGGCGTTTCCCCCTGGAAGCTCCCTCGTGCGCT
CTCCTGTTCCGACCCTGCCGCTTACCGGATACCTGTCCGCCTTTCTCCCTTCGGGAAGCGTGGCGCTTTC
TCATAGCTCACGCTGTAGGTATCTCAGTTCGGTGTAGGTCGTTCGCTCCAAGCTGGGCTGTGTGCACGAA
CCCCCCGTTCAGCCCGACCGCTGCGCCTTATCCGGTAACTATCGTCTTGAGTCCAACCCGGTAAGACACG
ACTTATCGCCACTGGCAGCAGCCACTGGTAACAGGATTAGCAGAGCGAGGTATGTAGGCGGTGCTACAGA
GTTCTTGAAGTGGTGGCCTAACTACGGCTACACTAGAAGAACAGTATTTGGTATCTGCGCTCTGCTGAAG
CCAGTTACCTTCGGAAAAAGAGTTGGTAGCTCTTGATCCGGCAAACAAACCACCGCTGGTAGCGGTGGTT
TTTTTGTTTGCAAGCAGCAGATTACGCGCAGAAAAAAAGGATCTCAAGAAGATCCTTTGATCTTTTCTAC
GGGGTCTGACGCTCAGTGGAACGAAAACTCACGTTAAGGGATTTTGGTCATGAGATTATCAAAAAGGATC
TTCACCTAGATCCTTTTAAATTAAAAATGAAGTTTTAAATCAATCTAAAGTATATATGAGTAAACTTGGT
CTGACAGTTACCAATGCTTAATCAGTGAGGCACCTATCTCAGCGATCTGTCTATTTCGTTCATCCATAGT
TGCCTGACTCCCCGTCGTGTAGATAACTACGATACGGGAGGGCTTACCATCTGGCCCCAGTGCTGCAATG
ATACCGCGAGACCCACGCTCACCGGCTCCAGATTTATCAGCAATAAACCAGCCAGCCGGAAGGGCCGAGC
GCAGAAGTGGTCCTGCAACTTTATCCGCCTCCATCCAGTCTATTAATTGTTGCCGGGAAGCTAGAGTAAG
TAGTTCGCCAGTTAATAGTTTGCGCAACGTTGTTGCCATTGCTACAGGCATCGTGGTGTCACGCTCGTCG
TTTGGTATGGCTTCATTCAGCTCCGGTTCCCAACGATCAAGGCGAGTTACATGATCCCCCATGTTGTGCA
AAAAAGCGGTTAGCTCCTTCGGTCCTCCGATCGTTGTCAGAAGTAAGTTGGCCGCAGTGTTATCACTCAT
GGTTATGGCAGCACTGCATAATTCTCTTACTGTCATGCCATCCGTAAGATGCTTTTCTGTGACTGGTGAG
TACTCAACCAAGTCATTCTGAGAATAGTGTATGCGGCGACCGAGTTGCTCTTGCCCGGCGTCAATACGGG
ATAATACCGCGCCACATAGCAGAACTTTAAAAGTGCTCATCATTGGAAAACGTTCTTCGGGGCGAAAACT
CTCAAGGATCTTACCGCTGTTGAGATCCAGTTCGATGTAACCCACTCGTGCACCCAACTGATCTTCAGCA
TCTTTTACTTTCACCAGCGTTTCTGGGTGAGCAAAAACAGGAAGGCAAAATGCCGCAAAAAAGGGAATAA
GGGCGACACGGAAATGTTGAATACTCATACTCTTCCTTTTTCATTATTATTGAAGCATTTATCAGGGTTA
TTGTCTCATGAGCGGATACATATTTGAATGTATTTAGAAAAATAAACAAATAGGGGTTCCGCGCACATTT
CCCCGAAAAGTGCCACCTGACGTC
Features (pLannotate 1.2.2; 22 found; start..end, strand, type, name):
     28..80      -  misc_feature   bom (fragment): basis of mobility region from pBR322
    235..614     +  enhancer       CMV enhancer: human cytomegalovirus immediate early enhancer
    615..818     +  promoter       CMV promoter: human cytomegalovirus (CMV) immediate early promoter
    814..847     +  LTR            5' LTR (truncated) (fragment): truncated 5' long terminal repeat (LTR) from HIV-1
    863..881     +  promoter       T7 promoter: promoter for bacteriophage T7 RNA polymerase
    989..1009    +  CDS            TEV site: tobacco etch virus (TEV) protease recognition and cleavage site
   1022..3610    +  CDS            DPP9: DPP9_HUMAN - Also known as DPRP2. Experimental evidence at protein level: Swiss-Prot protein existence level 1. Dipeptidyl peptidase that cleaves off N-terminal dipeptides from proteins having a Pro or Ala residue at position 2 (PubMed:12662155, PubMed:16475979, PubMed:19667070, PubMed:30291141, PubMed:29382749). Acts as an inhibitor of caspase-1-dependent monocyte and macrophage pyroptosis: inhibits pyroptosis by preventing activation of NLRP1 and CARD8 via an unknown mechanism (PubMed:27820798, PubMed:30291141, PubMed:29967349, PubMed:31525884, PubMed:32796818). From Homo sapiens (Human).
   3651..3669    -  promoter       SP6 promoter: promoter for bacteriophage SP6 RNA polymerase
   3695..3919    +  polyA_signal   bGH poly(A) signal: bovine growth hormone polyadenylation signal
   3923..3944    +  promoter       SV40 promoter (fragment): SV40 enhancer and early promoter
   3965..4393    +  rep_origin     f1 ori (sequence partly withheld): f1 bacteriophage origin of replication; arrow indicates direction of (+) strand synthesis
   4407..4736    +  promoter       SV40 promoter: SV40 enhancer and early promoter
   4803..5594    +  CDS            neo: KKA2_KLEPN - Also known as kan, nptII. Experimental evidence at protein level: Swiss-Prot protein existence level 1. Resistance to kanamycin, neomycin, paromomycin, ribostamycin, butirosin and gentamicin B. From Klebsiella pneumoniae.
   5618..5776    +  CDS            ble (fragment): BLE_KLEPN - Experimental evidence at protein level: Swiss-Prot protein existence level 1. Binding protein with a strong affinity to the bleomycin family of antibiotics. Binds to CL990; an antimitotic-antibiotic compound. From Klebsiella pneumoniae.
   5771..5892    +  polyA_signal   SV40 poly(A) signal: SV40 polyadenylation signal
   5965..5981    -  protein_bind   lac operator: The lac repressor binds to the lac operator to inhibit transcription in E. coli. This inhibition can be relieved by adding lactose or isopropyl-β-D-thiogalactopyranoside (IPTG). lac repressor encoded by lacI
   5989..6019    -  promoter       lac promoter: promoter for the E. coli lac operon
   6034..6055    -  protein_bind   CAP binding site: CAP binding activates transcription in the presence of cAMP. E. coli catabolite activator protein
   6068..6160    -  CDS            lacI (fragment): lac repressor; lacI; The lac repressor binds to the lac operator to inhibit transcription in E. coli. This inhibition can be relieved by adding lactose or isopropyl-β-D-thiogalactopyranoside (IPTG).
   6343..6931    -  rep_origin     ori: high-copy-number ColE1/pMB1/pBR322/pUC origin of replication
   7102..7962    -  CDS            AmpR: β-lactamase; bla; confers resistance to ampicillin, carbenicillin, and related antibiotics
   7963..8067    -  promoter       AmpR promoter: bla
