[The description below was written by a language model from this plasmid's Addgene catalogue record and pLannotate feature annotations shown in this document.]
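Description:
pcDNA3.1 LIC 6A FLAG-TEV-DPP9S D808N is a mammalian expression plasmid of about 8.1 kb, built on a pcDNA3.1 derivative adapted for ligation-independent cloning. It is propagated in E. coli through a high-copy ColE1/pUC-type origin with ampicillin selection from the β-lactamase gene, and it also carries an f1 phage origin. For selection in mammalian cells, the backbone has a neomycin phosphotransferase gene driven by the SV40 enhancer/early promoter and terminated by an SV40 polyadenylation signal. This marker would allow G418 selection of stable transfectants, although the record does not say it was used that way. The remaining small annotations (a truncated HIV-1 LTR fragment, ble and lacI fragments, lac promoter/operator elements) appear to be backbone remnants or short sequence matches rather than functional parts of the design.

The payload is the short isoform of human dipeptidyl peptidase 9 (DPP9S), expressed from the CMV immediate-early enhancer and promoter and terminated by the bovine growth hormone polyadenylation signal. T7 and SP6 phage promoters flank the insert. The backbone supplies an N-terminal FLAG epitope followed by a TEV protease cleavage site. The feature table annotates only the TEV site, located just upstream of the DPP9 coding sequence. This arrangement permits anti-FLAG detection or affinity capture, and the tag can then be removed with TEV protease. The D808N substitution is described by the depositor as rendering the enzyme catalytically dead. DPP9 cleaves N-terminal dipeptides and restrains NLRP1 and CARD8 inflammasome activation. The mutant therefore suits experiments that separate the enzyme's catalytic activity from its binding or scaffolding roles, consistent with the associated work on DPP9 sequestration of the NLRP1 C terminus.
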