Addgene plasmid #166802: pcDNA3.1 LIC 6A FLAG-TEV-DPP9S D808N
Purpose: Mammalian cell expression vector for FLAG-tagged DPP9S. The D808N mutant is catalytically dead.
Depositing lab: Hao Wu. Depositing organization: Boston Children's Hospital. Publication: DPP9 sequesters the C terminus of NLRP1 to repress inflammasome activation. Hollingsworth LR, Sharif H, Griswold AR, Fontana P, Mintseris J, Dagbay KB, Paulo JA, Gygi SP, Bachovchin DA, Wu H. Nature. 2021 Mar 17. pii: 10.1038/s41586-021-03350-4. doi: 10.1038/s41586-021-03350-4. PubMed 33731932.
Backbone
  Vector backbone: pcDNA3.1 LIC 6A
  Vector type: Mammalian Expression
Growth in bacteria
  Bacterial resistance: Ampicillin, 100 μg/mL
  Growth temperature: 37°C
  Growth strain: DH5alpha
  Copy number: High Copy
Gene/Insert
  Gene/Insert name: DPP9 (alt name: DPP9S)
  Species: H. sapiens (human)
  Mutation: D808N
  Entrez Gene: DPP9 (a.k.a. DP9, DPLP9, DPP IX, DPRP-2, DPRP2, HATIS, IMD111)
  Promoter: CMV
  Tag / fusion protein: FLAG-TEV (N terminal on backbone)
  Cloning method: Ligation Independent Cloning
  Sequencing primers: 5′ CMV F; 3′ BGHR
Terms and licenses: Academic/Nonprofit Terms; Industry Terms: Not Available to Industry
Depositor comments: Mammalian cell expression vector for FLAG-tagged DPP9S. The D808N mutant is catalytically dead.
How to cite: pcDNA3.1 LIC 6A FLAG-TEV-DPP9S D808N was a gift from Hao Wu (Addgene plasmid # 166802 ; http://n2t.net/addgene:166802 ; RRID:Addgene_166802)
