>Addgene plasmid #166802 | pcDNA3.1 LIC 6A FLAG-TEV-DPP9S D808N | depositor partial sequence | sequence record 323800 | Insert sequence
ATGGATATCGACTACAAGGACGATGACGACAAGGATTACGATATCCCAACGACCGAAAACCTGTATTTTC
AGGGCGCCATGGGATCCATGGCCACCACCGGGACCCCAACGGCCGACCGAGGCGACGCAGCCGCCACAGA
TGACCCGGCCGCCCGCTTCCAGGTGCAGAAGCACTCGTGGGACGGGCTCCGGAGCATCATCCACGGCAGC
CGCAAGTACTCGGGCCTCATTGTCAACAAGGCGCCCCACGACTTCCAGTTTGTGCAGAAGACGGATGAGT
CTGGGCCCCACTCCCACCGCCTCTACTACCTGGGAATGCCATATGGCAGCCGAGAGAACTCCCTCCTCTA
CTCTGAGATTCCCAAGAAGGTCCGGAAAGAGGCTCTGCTGCTCCTGTCCTGGAAGCAGATGCTGGATCAT
TTCCAGGCCACGCCCCACCATGGGGTCTACTCTCGGGAGGAGGAGCTGCTGAGGGAGCGGAAACGCCTGG
GGGTCTTCGGCATCACCTCCTACGACTTCCACAGCGAGAGTGGCCTCTTCCTCTTCCAGGCCAGCAACAG
CCTCTTCCACTGCCGCGACGGCGGCAAGAACGGCTTCATGGTGTCCCCTATGAAACCGCTGGAAATCAAG
ACCCAGTGCTCAGGGCCCCGGATGGACCCCAAAATCTGCCCTGCCGACCCTGCCTTCTTCTCCTTCATCA
ATAACAGCGACCTGTGGGTGGCCAACATCGAGACAGGCGAGGAGCGGCGGCTGACCTTCTGCCACCAAGG
TTTATCCAATGTCCTGGATGACCCCAAGTCTGCGGGTGTGGCCACCTTCGTCATACAGGAAGAGTTCGAC
CGCTTCACTGGGTACTGGTGGTGCCCCACAGCCTCCTGGGAAGGTTCAGAGGGCCTCAAGACGCTGCGAA
TCCTGTATGAGGAAGTCGATGAGTCCGAGGTGGAGGTCATTCACGTCCCCTCTCCTGCGCTAGAAGAAAG
GAAGACGGACTCGTATCGGTACCCCAGGACAGGCAGCAAGAATCCCAAGATTGCCTTGAAACTGGCTGAG
TTCCAGACTGACAGCCAGGGCAAGATCGTCTCGACCCAGGAGAAGGAGCTGGTGCAGCCCTTCAGCTCGC
TGTTCCCGAAGGTGGAGTACATCGCCAGGGCCGGGTGGACCCGGGATGGCAAATACGCCTGGGCCATGTT
CCTGGACCGGCCCCAGCAGTGGCTCCAGCTCGTCCTCCTCCCCCCGGCCCTGTTCATCCCGAGCACAGAG
AATGAGGAGCAGCGGCTAGCCTCTGCCAGAGCTGTCCCCAGGAATGTCCAGCCGTATGTGGTGTACGAGG
AGGTCACCAACGTCTGGATCAATGTTCATGACATCTTCTATCCCTTCCCCCAATCAGAGGGAGAGGACGA
GCTCTGCTTTCTCCGCGCCAATGAATGCAAGACCGGCTTCTGCCATTTGTACAAAGTCACCGCCGTTTTA
AAATCCCAGGGCTACGATTGGAGTGAGCCCTTCAGCCCCGGGGAAGATGAATTTAAGTGCCCCATTAAGG
AAGAGATTGCTCTGACCAGCGGTGAATGGGAGGTTTTGGCGAGGCACGGCTCCAAGATCTGGGTCAATGA
GGAGACCAAGCTGGTGTACTTCCAGGGCACCAAGGACACGCCGCTGGAGCACCACCTCTACGTGGTCAGC
TATGAGGCGGCCGGCGAGATCGTACGCCTCACCACGCCCGGCTTCTCCCATAGCTGCTCCATGAGCCAGA
ACTTCGACATGTTCGTCAGCCACTACAGCAGCGTGAGCACGCCGCCCTGCGTGCACGTCTACAAGCTGAG
CGGCCCCGACGACGACCCCCTGCACAAGCAGCCCCGCTTCTGGGCTAGCATGATGGAGGCAGCCAGCTGC
CCCCCGGATTATGTTCCTCCAGAGATCTTCCATTTCCACACGCGCTCGGATGTGCGGCTCTACGGCATGA
TCTACAAGCCCCACGCCTTGCAGCCAGGGAAGAAGCACCCCACCGTCCTCTTTGTATATGGAGGCCCCCA
GGTGCAGCTGGTGAATAACTCCTTCAAAGGCATCAAGTACTTGCGGCTCAACACACTGGCCTCCCTGGGC
TACGCCGTGGTTGTGATTGACGGCAGGGGCTCCTGTCAGCGAGGGCTTCGGTTCGAAGGGGCCCTGAAAA
ACCAAATGGGCCAGGTGGAGATCGAGGACCAGGTGGAGGGCCTGCAGTTCGTGGCCGAGAAGTATGGCTT
CATCGACCTGAGCCGAGTTGCCATCCATGGCTGGTCCTACGGGGGCTTCCTCTCGCTCATGGGGCTAATC
CACAAGCCCCAGGTGTTCAAGGTGGCCATCGCGGGTGCCCCGGTCACCGTCTGGATGGCCTACGACACAG
GGTACACTGAGCGCTACATGGACGTCCCTGAGAACAACCAGCACGGCTATGAGGCGGGTTCCGTGGCCCT
GCACGTGGAGAAGCTGCCCAATGAGCCCAACCGCTTGCTTATCCTCCACGGCTTCCTGAACGAAAACGTG
CACTTTTTCCACACAAACTTCCTCGTCTCCCAACTGATCCGAGCAGGGAAACCTTACCAGCTCCAGATCT
ACCCCAACGAGAGACACAGTATTCGCTGCCCCGAGTCGGGCGAGCACTATGAAGTCACGTTGCTGCACTT
TCTACAGGAATACCTCTAG
